>Addgene plasmid #230506 | AiP15253 - pAAV-AiE0025m_3xC2-minBG-SYFP2-WPRE3-BGHpA (Alias: CN5253) | addgene full sequence | sequence record 473598 | Addgene NGS Result
CCTGCAGGCAGCTGCGCGCTCGCTCGCTCACTGAGGCCGCCCGGGCGTCGGGCGACCTTTGGTCGCCCGG
CCTCAGTGAGCGAGCGAGCGCGCAGAGAGGGAGTGGCCAACTCCATCACTAGGGGTTCCTGCGGCCGCAC
GCGTCACTAGACCTATCGAATATGCAGATGCAAAGGAAAGTTGGTCTATTCAGCCTATCCCGCAACAAGC
CAAGAAAACCCTGGCACCAATCAGGAACAACAAAAATGGAAGAAAGTATGTGCTTAATAATCGGTATCAT
TCCTGAAGTAAATACACTAGACCTATCGAATATGCAGATGCAAAGGAAAGTTGGTCTATTCAGCCTATCC
CGCAACAAGCCAAGAAAACCCTGGCACCAATCAGGAACAACAAAAATGGAAGAAAGTATGTGCTTAATAA
TCGGTATCATTCCTGAAGTAAATACACTAGACCTATCGAATATGCAGATGCAAAGGAAAGTTGGTCTATT
CAGCCTATCCCGCAACAAGCCAAGAAAACCCTGGCACCAATCAGGAACAACAAAAATGGAAGAAAGTATG
TGCTTAATAATCGGTATCATTCCTGAAGTAAATAGAGCTCGGGCTGGGCATAAAAGTCAGGGCAGAGCCA
TCTATTGCTTACATTTGCTTCTGGGATCCAGATCTTTCGAAGCTAGCGCTACCGGTCGCCACCATGGTGA
GCAAGGGCGAGGAGCTGTTCACCGGGGTGGTGCCCATCCTGGTCGAGCTGGACGGCGACGTAAACGGCCA
CAAGTTCAGCGTGTCCGGCGAGGGCGAGGGCGATGCCACCTACGGCAAGCTGACCCTGAAGCTGATCTGC
ACCACCGGCAAGCTGCCCGTGCCCTGGCCCACCCTCGTGACCACCCTGGGCTACGGCGTGCAGTGCTTCG
CCCGCTACCCCGACCACATGAAGCAGCACGACTTCTTCAAGTCCGCCATGCCCGAAGGCTACGTCCAGGA
GCGCACCATCTTCTTCAAGGACGACGGCAACTACAAGACCCGCGCCGAGGTGAAGTTCGAGGGCGACACC
CTGGTGAACCGCATCGAGCTGAAGGGCATCGACTTCAAGGAGGACGGCAACATCCTGGGGCACAAGCTGG
AGTACAACTACAACAGCCACAACGTCTATATCACCGCCGACAAGCAGAAGAACGGCATCAAGGCCAACTT
CAAGATCCGCCACAACATCGAGGACGGCGGCGTGCAGCTCGCCGACCACTACCAGCAGAACACCCCCATC
GGCGACGGCCCCGTGCTGCTGCCCGACAACCACTACCTGAGCTACCAGTCCAAGCTGAGCAAAGACCCCA
ACGAGAAGCGCGATCACATGGTCCTGCTGGAGTTCGTGACCGCCGCCGGGATCACTCTCGGCATGGACGA
GCTGTACAAGTAAGTCGACGGCGCGCCGCGGCCGCGAATTCGATATCATAATCAACCTCTGGATTACAAA
ATTTGTGAAAGATTGACTGGTATTCTTAACTATGTTGCTCCTTTTACGCTATGTGGATACGCTGCTTTAA
TGCCTTTGTATCATGCTATTGCTTCCCGTATGGCTTTCATTTTCTCCTCCTTGTATAAATCCTGGTTAGT
TCTTGCCACGGCGGAACTCATCGCCGCCTGCCTTGCCCGCTGCTGGACAGGGGCTCGGCTGTTGGGCACT
GACAATTCCGTGGCTCGAGAGATCTTCGACTGTGCCTTCTAGTTGCCAGCCATCTGTTGTTTGCCCCTCC
CCCGTGCCTTCCTTGACCCTGGAAGGTGCCACTCCCACTGTCCTTTCCTAATAAAATGAGGAAATTGCAT
CGCATTGTCTGAGTAGGTGTCATTCTATTCTGGGGGGTGGGGTGGGGCAGGACAGCAAGGGGGAGGATTG
GGAAGACAATAGCAGGCATGAGATCTCACGTGCGGACCGAGCGGCCGCAGGAACCCCTAGTGATGGAGTT
GGCCACTCCCTCTCTGCGCGCTCGCTCGCTCACTGAGGCCGGGCGACCAAAGGTCGCCCGACGCCCGGGC
TTTGCCCGGGCGGCCTCAGTGAGCGAGCGAGCGCGCAGCTGCCTGCAGGGGCGCCTGATGCGGTATTTTC
TCCTTACGCATCTGTGCGGTATTTCACACCGCATA
[95 nt withheld, positions 2136-2230]
T
[46 nt withheld, positions 2232-2277]
C
[141 nt withheld, positions 2279-2419]
CCTTTGACGTTGGAGTCCACGTTCTTT
[37 nt withheld, positions 2447-2483]
ACTCTATCTCGGGCTATTCTTTTGATTTATAAGGGATTTTGCCGATTTCGGTCTATTGGTTAAAAAATGA
GCTGATTTAACAAAAATTTAACGCGAATTTTAACAAAATATTAACGTTTACAATTTTATGGTGCACTCTC
AGTACAATCTGCTCTGATGCCGCATAGTTAAGCCAGCCCCGACACCCGCCAACACCCGCTGACGCGCCCT
GACGGGCTTGTCTGCTCCCGGCATCCGCTTACAGACAAGCTGTGACCGTCTCCGGGAGCTGCATGTGTCA
GAGGTTTTCACCGTCATCACCGAAACGCGCGAGACGAAAGGGCCTCGTGATACGCCTATTTTTATAGGTT
AATGTCATGATAATAATGGTTTCTTAGACGTCAGGTGGCACTTTTCGGGGAAATGTGCGCGGAACCCCTA
TTTGTTTATTTTTCTAAATACATTCAAATATGTATCCGCTCATGAGACAATAACCCTGATAAATGCTTCA
ATAATATTGAAAAAGGAAGAGTATGAGTATTCAACATTTCCGTGTCGCCCTTATTCCCTTTTTTGCGGCA
TTTTGCCTTCCTGTTTTTGCTCACCCAGAAACGCTGGTGAAAGTAAAAGATGCTGAAGATCAGTTGGGTG
CACGAGTGGGTTACATCGAACTGGATCTCAACAGCGGTAAGATCCTTGAGAGTTTTCGCCCCGAAGAACG
TTTTCCAATGATGAGCACTTTTAAAGTTCTGCTATGTGGCGCGGTATTATCCCGTATTGACGCCGGGCAA
GAGCAACTCGGTCGCCGCATACACTATTCTCAGAATGACTTGGTTGAGTACTCACCAGTCACAGAAAAGC
ATCTTACGGATGGCATGACAGTAAGAGAATTATGCAGTGCTGCCATAACCATGAGTGATAACACTGCGGC
CAACTTACTTCTGACAACGATCGGAGGACCGAAGGAGCTAACCGCTTTTTTGCACAACATGGGGGATCAT
GTAACTCGCCTTGATCGTTGGGAACCGGAGCTGAATGAAGCCATACCAAACGACGAGCGTGACACCACGA
TGCCTGTAGCAATGGCAACAACGTTGCGCAAACTATTAACTGGCGAACTACTTACTCTAGCTTCCCGGCA
ACAATTAATAGACTGGATGGAGGCGGATAAAGTTGCAGGACCACTTCTGCGCTCGGCCCTTCCGGCTGGC
TGGTTTATTGCTGATAAATCTGGAGCCGGTGAGCGTGGGTCTCGCGGTATCATTGCAGCACTGGGGCCAG
ATGGTAAGCCCTCCCGTATCGTAGTTATCTACACGACGGGGAGTCAGGCAACTATGGATGAACGAAATAG
ACAGATCGCTGAGATAGGTGCCTCACTGATTAAGCATTGGTAACTGTCAGACCAAGTTTACTCATATATA
CTTTAGATTGATTTAAAACTTCATTTTTAATTTAAAAGGATCTAGGTGAAGATCCTTTTTGATAATCTCA
TGACCAAAATCCCTTAACGTGAGTTTTCGTTCCACTGAGCGTCAGACCCCGTAGAAAAGATCAAAGGATC
TTCTTGAGATCCTTTTTTTCTGCGCGTAATCTGCTGCTTGCAAACAAAAAAACCACCGCTACCAGCGGTG
GTTTGTTTGCCGGATCAAGAGCTACCAACTCTTTTTCCGAAGGTAACTGGCTTCAGCAGAGCGCAGATAC
CAAATACTGTTCTTCTAGTGTAGCCGTAGTTAGGCCACCACTTCAAGAACTCTGTAGCACCGCCTACATA
CCTCGCTCTGCTAATCCTGTTACCAGTGGCTGCTGCCAGTGGCGATAAGTCGTGTCTTACCGGGTTGGAC
TCAAGACGATAGTTACCGGATAAGGCGCAGCGGTCGGGCTGAACGGGGGGTTCGTGCACACAGCCCAGCT
TGGAGCGAACGACCTACACCGAACTGAGATACCTACAGCGTGAGCTATGAGAAAGCGCCACGCTTCCCGA
AGGGAGAAAGGCGGACAGGTATCCGGTAAGCGGCAGGGTCGGAACAGGAGAGCGCACGAGGGAGCTTCCA
GGGGGAAACGCCTGGTATCTTTATAGTCCTGTCGGGTTTCGCCACCTCTGACTTGAGCGTCGATTTTTGT
GATGCTCGTCAGGGGGGCGGAGCCTATGGAAAAACGCCAGCAACGCGGCCTTTTTACGGTTCCTGGCCTT
TTGCTGGCCTTTTGCTCACATGT
Features (pLannotate 1.2.2; 14 found; start..end, strand, type, name):
     12..39      +  repeat_region  AAV2 ITR (fragment): inverted terminal repeat of adeno-associated virus serotype 2 inverted
     68..95      +  repeat_region  AAV2 ITR (fragment): inverted terminal repeat of adeno-associated virus serotype 2 inverted
    694..1410    +  CDS            SYFP2: SYFP2 is a basic (constitutively fluorescent) yellow fluorescent protein published in 2006, derived from Aequorea victoria. It is reported to be a very rapidly-maturing monomer with moderate acid sensitivity.
   1450..1607    +  misc_feature   WPRE (fragment): woodchuck hepatitis virus posttranscriptional regulatory element
   1613..1693    +  misc_feature   WPRE (fragment): woodchuck hepatitis virus posttranscriptional regulatory element
   1710..1821    +  polyA_signal   bGH poly(A) signal: bovine growth hormone polyadenylation signal
   1939..2079    +  repeat_region  AAV2 ITR: inverted terminal repeat of adeno-associated virus serotype 2 inverted
   2084..2135    -  misc_feature   bom (fragment): basis of mobility region from pBR322
   2154..2609    +  rep_origin     f1 ori (sequence partly withheld): f1 bacteriophage origin of replication; arrow indicates direction of (+) strand synthesis
   2610..2659    -  misc_feature   bom (fragment): basis of mobility region from pBR322
   2761..2796    -  CDS            rop (fragment): Rop protein, which maintains plasmids at low copy number; rop
   2891..2995    +  promoter       AmpR promoter: bla
   2996..3856    +  CDS            AmpR: β-lactamase; bla; confers resistance to ampicillin, carbenicillin, and related antibiotics
   4027..4615    +  rep_origin     ori: high-copy-number ColE1/pMB1/pBR322/pUC origin of replication
