[The description below was written by a language model from this plasmid's Addgene catalogue record and pLannotate feature annotations shown in this document.]
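Description:
AiP15253 - pAAV-AiE0025m_3xC2-minBG-SYFP2-WPRE3-BGHpA (alias CN5253) is an AAV transfer plasmid built on a pAAV2 backbone and intended for packaging a fluorescent reporter genome into recombinant adeno-associated virus for delivery to brain tissue. The 4,676 nt plasmid is maintained in bacteria through a high-copy ColE1/pUC-type origin and selected with ampicillin via the bla gene and its native promoter. An f1 phage origin is also present, along with small remnants of the pBR322 bom and rop regions. The catalogue lists a recombination-deficient growth strain, which is commonly chosen to keep the repeat-rich ITRs intact.

The payload lies between AAV2 inverted terminal repeats, the elements required for replication and encapsidation of the vector genome. The annotation detects one complete ITR downstream of the cassette and only short fragments of the upstream one, which may reflect the difficulty of sequencing or annotating these hairpin-forming repeats. According to the name and catalogue entry, the enhancer AiE0025m_3xC2 sits upstream of a minimal beta-globin promoter (minBG). Neither element is annotated in the feature table, but both would fall in the unannotated stretch preceding the coding sequence. The "3xC2" designation suggests a triplicated core of the enhancer, although the record does not define it. A minimal promoter has little activity by itself, so expression of SYFP2, a rapidly maturing monomeric yellow fluorescent protein, depends on the cell-type-specific activity of the enhancer. The transcript is stabilised by WPRE3, a shortened woodchuck posttranscriptional element that appears as two WPRE fragments, and is terminated by the bovine growth hormone polyadenylation signal. The construct serves to label specific populations of brain cells, though the record does not state which populations.
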