Addgene plasmid #230506: AiP15253 - pAAV-AiE0025m_3xC2-minBG-SYFP2-WPRE3-BGHpA (Alias: CN5253)
Purpose: AiE0025m_3xC2 is an enhancer sequence, designed to drive AAV-mediated transgene expression in specific populations of brain cells
Depositing lab: Allen Institute for Brain Science & Jonathan Ting. Depositing organization: Allen Institute. Publication: A suite of enhancer AAVs and transgenic mouse lines for genetic access to cortical cell types. Ben-Simon Y, Hooper M, Narayan S, Daigle TL, Dwivedi D, Way SW, Oster A, Stafford DA, Mich JK, Taormina MJ, Martinez RA, Opitz-Araya X, Roth JR, Alexander JR, Allen S, Amster A, Arbuckle J, Ayala A, Baker PM, Bakken TE, Barcelli T, Barta S, Bendrick J, Bertagnolli D, Bielstein C, Bishwakarma P, Bowlus J, Boyer G, Brouner K, Casian B, Casper T, Chakka AB, Chakrabarty R, Chance RK, Chavan S, Clark M, Colbert K, Collman F, Daniel S, Departee M, DiValentin P, Donadio N, Dotson N, Egdorf T, Fliss T, Gabitto M, Garcia J, Gary A, Gasperini M, Gloe J, Goldy J, Gore BB, Graybuck L, Greisman N, Haeseleer F, Halterman C, Haradon Z, Hastings SD, Helback O, Ho W, Hockemeyer D, Huang C, Huff S, Hunker A, Johansen N, Jones D, Juneau Z, Kalmbach B, Kannan M, Khem S, Kussick E, Kutsal R, Larsen R, Lee C, Lee AY, Leibly M, Lenz GH, Li S, Liang E, Lusk N, Madigan Z, Malloy J, Malone J, McCue R, Melchor J, Mollenkopf T, Moosman S, Morin E, Newman D, Ng L, Ngo K, Omstead V, Otto S, Oyama A, Pena N, Pham T, Phillips E, Pom CA, Potekhina L, Ransford S, Ray PL, Rette D, Reynoldson C, Rimorin C, Rocha D, Ruiz A, Sanchez REA, Sawyer L, Sedeno-Cortes A, Sevigny JP, Shapovalova N, Shepard N, Shulga L, Sigler AR, Siverts L, Soliman S, Somasundaram S, Staats B, Stewart K, Szelenyi E, Tieu M, Trader C, Tran A, van Velthoven CTJ, Walker M, Wang Y, Weed N, Wirthlin M, Wood T, Wynalda B, Yao Z, Zhou T, Ariza J, Dee N, Reding M, Ronellenfitch K, Mufti S, Sunkin SM, Smith KA, Esposito L, Waters J, Thyagarajan B, Yao S, Lein ES, Zeng H, Levi BP, Ngai J, Ting JT, Tasic B. Cell. 2025 May 16:S0092-8674(25)00513-6. doi: 10.1016/j.cell.2025.05.002. PubMed 40403729.
Backbone
  Vector backbone: pAAV2
  Vector type: AAV
Growth in bacteria
  Bacterial resistance: Ampicillin, 100 μg/mL
  Growth temperature: 37°C
  Growth strain: NEB Stable
  Copy number: High Copy
Gene/Insert
  Gene/Insert name: SYFP2
  Species: Synthetic
  Promoter: minBG
  Cloning method: Gibson Cloning
Terms and licenses: Academic/Nonprofit Terms; Industry Terms: Not Available to Industry
How to cite: AiP15253 - pAAV-AiE0025m_3xC2-minBG-SYFP2-WPRE3-BGHpA (Alias: CN5253) was a gift from Allen Institute for Brain Science & Jonathan Ting (Addgene plasmid # 230506 ; http://n2t.net/addgene:230506 ; RRID:Addgene_230506)
